>Addgene plasmid #147013 | pETM-41-HsPAN3_291-687_N | depositor full sequence | sequence record 289460 | Full Sequence
TTCTTAGAAAAACTCATCGAGCATCAAATGAAACTGCAATTTATTCATATCAGGATTATCAATACCATAT
TTTTGAAAAAGCCGTTTCTGTAATGAAGGAGAAAACTCACCGAGGCAGTTCCATAGGATGGCAAGATCCT
GGTATCGGTCTGCGATTCCGACTCGTCCAACATCAATACAACCTATTAATTTCCCCTCGTCAAAAATAAG
GTTATCAAGTGAGAAATCACCATGAGTGACGACTGAATCCGGTGAGAATGGCAAAAGCTTATGCATTTCT
TTCCAGACTTGTTCAACAGGCCAGCCATTACGCTCGTCATCAAAATCACTCGCATCAACCAAACCGTTAT
TCATTCGTGATTGCGCCTGAGCGAGACGAAATACGCGATCGCTGTTAAAAGGACAATTACAAACAGGAAT
CGAATGCAACCGGCGCAGGAACACTGCCAGCGCATCAACAATATTTTCACCTGAATCAGGATATTCTTCT
AATACCTGGAATGCTGTTTTCCCGGGGATCGCAGTGGTGAGTAACCATGCATCATCAGGAGTACGGATAA
AATGCTTGATGGTCGGAAGAGGCATAAATTCCGTCAGCCAGTTTAGTCTGACCATCTCATCTGTAACATC
ATTGGCAACGCTACCTTTGCCATGTTTCAGAAACAACTCTGGCGCATCGGGCTTCCCATACAATCGATAG
ATTGTCGCACCTGATTGCCCGACATTATCGCGAGCCCATTTATACCCATATAAATCAGCATCCATGTTGG
AATTTAATCGCGGCCTCGAGCAAGACGTTTCCCGTTGAATATGGCTCATAACACCCCTTGTATTACTGTT
TATGTAAGCAGACAGTTTTATTGTTCATGACCAAAATCCCTTAACGTGAGTTTTCGTTCCACTGAGCGTC
AGACCCCGTAGAAAAGATCAAAGGATCTTCTTGAGATCCTTTTTTTCTGCGCGTAATCTGCTGCTTGCAA
ACAAAAAAACCACCGCTACCAGCGGTGGTTTGTTTGCCGGATCAAGAGCTACCAACTCTTTTTCCGAAGG
TAACTGGCTTCAGCAGAGCGCAGATACCAAATACTGTCCTTCTAGTGTAGCCGTAGTTAGGCCACCACTT
CAAGAACTCTGTAGCACCGCCTACATACCTCGCTCTGCTAATCCTGTTACCAGTGGCTGCTGCCAGTGGC
GATAAGTCGTGTCTTACCGGGTTGGACTCAAGACGATAGTTACCGGATAAGGCGCAGCGGTCGGGCTGAA
CGGGGGGTTCGTGCACACAGCCCAGCTTGGAGCGAACGACCTACACCGAACTGAGATACCTACAGCGTGA
GCTATGAGAAAGCGCCACGCTTCCCGAAGGGAGAAAGGCGGACAGGTATCCGGTAAGCGGCAGGGTCGGA
ACAGGAGAGCGCACGAGGGAGCTTCCAGGGGGAAACGCCTGGTATCTTTATAGTCCTGTCGGGTTTCGCC
ACCTCTGACTTGAGCGTCGATTTTTGTGATGCTCGTCAGGGGGGCGGAGCCTATGGAAAAACGCCAGCAA
CGCGGCCTTTTTACGGTTCCTGGCCTTTTGCTGGCCTTTTGCTCACATGTTCTTTCCTGCGTTATCCCCT
GATTCTGTGGATAACCGTATTACCGCCTTTGAGTGAGCTGATACCGCTCGCCGCAGCCGAACGACCGAGC
GCAGCGAGTCAGTGAGCGAGGAAGCGGAAGAGCGCCTGATGCGGTATTTTCTCCTTACGCATCTGTGCGG
TATTTCACACCGCATATATGGTGCACTCTCAGTACAATCTGCTCTGATGCCGCATAGTTAAGCCAGTATA
CACTCCGCTATCGCTACGTGACTGGGTCATGGCTGCGCCCCGACACCCGCCAACACCCGCTGACGCGCCC
TGACGGGCTTGTCTGCTCCCGGCATCCGCTTACAGACAAGCTGTGACCGTCTCCGGGAGCTGCATGTGTC
AGAGGTTTTCACCGTCATCACCGAAACGCGCGAGGCAGCTGCGGTAAAGCTCATCAGCGTGGTCGTGAAG
CGATTCACAGATGTCTGCCTGTTCATCCGCGTCCAGCTCGTTGAGTTTCTCCAGAAGCGTTAATGTCTGG
CTTCTGATAAAGCGGGCCATGTTAAGGGCGGTTTTTTCCTGTTTGGTCACTGATGCCTCCGTGTAAGGGG
GATTTCTGTTCATGGGGGTAATGATACCGATGAAACGAGAGAGGATGCTCACGATACGGGTTACTGATGA
TGAACATGCCCGGTTACTGGAACGTTGTGAGGGTAAACAACTGGCGGTATGGATGCGGCGGGACCAGAGA
AAAATCACTCAGGGTCAATGCCAGCGCTTCGTTAATACAGATGTAGGTGTTCCACAGGGTAGCCAGCAGC
ATCCTGCGATGCAGATCCGGAACATAATGGTGCAGGGCGCTGACTTCCGCGTTTCCAGACTTTACGAAAC
ACGGAAACCGAAGACCATTCATGTTGTTGCTCAGGTCGCAGACGTTTTGCAGCAGCAGTCGCTTCACGTT
CGCTCGCGTATCGGTGATTCATTCTGCTAACCAGTAAGGCAACCCCGCCAGCCTAGCCGGGTCCTCAACG
ACAGGAGCACGATCATGCGCACCCGTGGCCAGGACCCAACGCTGCCCGAGATGCGCCGCGTGCGGCTGCT
GGAGATGGCGGACGCGATGGATATGTTCTGCCAAGGGTTGGTTTGCGCATTCACAGTTCTCCGCAAGAAT
TGATTGGCTCCAATTCTTGGAGTGGTGAATCCGTTAGCGAGGTGCCGCCGGCTTCCATTCAGGTCGAGGT
GGCCCGGCTCCATGCACCGCGACGCAACGCGGGGAGGCAGACAAGGTATAGGGCGGCGCCTACAATCCAT
GCCAACCCGTTCCATGTGCTCGCCGAGGCGGCATAAATCGCCGTGACGATCAGCGGTCCAGTGATCGAAG
TTAGGCTGGTAAGAGCCGCGAGCGATCCTTGAAGCTGTCCCTGATGGTCGTCATCTACCTGCCTGGACAG
CATGGCCTGCAACGCGGGCATCCCGATGCCGCCGGAAGCGAGAAGAATCATAATGGGGAAGGCCATCCAG
CCTCGCGTCGCGAACGCCAGCAAGACGTAGCCCAGCGCGTCGGCCGCCATGCCGGCGATAATGGCCTGCT
TCTCGCCGAAACGTTTGGTGGCGGGACCAGTGACGAAGGCTTGAGCGAGGGCGTGCAAGATTCCGAATAC
CGCAAGCGACAGGCCGATCATCGTCGCGCTCCAGCGAAAGCGGTCCTCGCCGAAAATGACCCAGAGCGCT
GCCGGCACCTGTCCTACGAGTTGCATGATAAAGAAGACAGTCATAAGTGCGGCGACGATAGTCATGCCCC
GCGCCCACCGGAAGGAGCTGACTGGGTTGAAGGCTCTCAAGGGCATCGGTCGACGCTCTCCCTTATGCGA
CTCCTGCATTAGGAAGCAGCCCAGTAGTAGGTTGAGGCCGTTGAGCACCGCCGCCGCAAGGAATGGTGCA
TGCAAGGAGATGGCGCCCAACAGTCCCCCGGCCACGGGGCCTGCCACCATACCCACGCCGAAACAAGCGC
TCATGAGCCCGAAGTGGCGAGCCCGATCTTCCCCATCGGTGATGTCGGCGATATAGGCGCCAGCAACCGC
ACCTGTGGCGCCGGTGATGCCGGCCACGATGCGTCCGGCGTAGAGGATCGAGATCTCGATCCCGCGAAAT
TAATACGACTCACTATAGGGAGACCACAACGGTTTCCCTCTAGAAATAATTTTGTTTAACTTTAAGAAGG
AGATATACCATGAAACATCACCATCACCATCACCCCATGAAAATCGAAGAAGGTAAACTGGTAATCTGGA
TTAACGGCGATAAAGGCTATAACGGTCTCGCTGAAGTCGGTAAGAAATTCGAGAAAGATACCGGAATTAA
AGTCACCGTTGAGCATCCGGATAAACTGGAAGAGAAATTCCCACAGGTTGCGGCAACTGGCGATGGCCCT
GACATTATCTTCTGGGCACACGACCGCTTTGGTGGCTACGCTCAATCTGGCCTGTTGGCTGAAATCACCC
CGGACAAAGCGTTCCAGGACAAGCTGTATCCGTTTACCTGGGATGCCGTACGTTACAACGGCAAGCTGAT
TGCTTACCCGATCGCTGTTGAAGCGTTATCGCTGATTTATAACAAAGATCTGCTGCCGAACCCGCCAAAA
ACCTGGGAAGAGATCCCGGCGCTGGATAAAGAACTGAAAGCGAAAGGTAAGAGCGCGCTGATGTTCAACC
TGCAAGAACCGTACTTCACCTGGCCGCTGATTGCTGCTGACGGGGGTTATGCGTTCAAGTATGAAAACGG
CAAGTACGACATTAAAGACGTGGGCGTGGATAACGCTGGCGCGAAAGCGGGTCTGACCTTCCTGGTTGAC
CTGATTAAAAACAAACACATGAATGCAGACACCGATTACTCCATCGCAGAAGCTGCCTTTAATAAAGGCG
AAACAGCGATGACCATCAACGGCCCGTGGGCATGGTCCAACATCGACACCAGCAAAGTGAATTATGGTGT
AACGGTACTGCCGACCTTCAAGGGTCAACCATCCAAACCGTTCGTTGGCGTGCTGAGCGCAGGTATTAAC
GCCGCCAGTCCGAACAAAGAGCTGGCAAAAGAGTTCCTCGAAAACTATCTGCTGACTGATGAAGGTCTGG
AAGCGGTTAATAAAGACAAACCGCTGGGTGCCGTAGCGCTGAAGTCTTACGAGGAAGAGTTGGCGAAAGA
TCCACGTATTGCCGCCACTATGGAAAACGCCCAGAAAGGTGAAATCATGCCGAACATCCCGCAGATGTCC
GCTTTCTGGTATGCCGTGCGTACTGCGGTGATCAACGCCGCCAGCGGTCGTCAGACTGTCGATGAAGCCC
TGAAAGACGCGCAGACTAATTCGAGCTCGAACAACAACAACAATAACAATAACAACAACCCCATGAGCGA
GAATCTTTATTTTCAGGGCGCCATGGACGGTACCCCCAACCGGATACAGAAATCAAGTAATTTTGGATAT
ATTACATCTTGCTACAAAGCTGTAAACAGCAAAGATGATCTGCCATATTGCCTTCGGAGGATACATGGTT
TTCGTCTTGTTAACACAAAGTGCATGGTGTTGGTCGACATGTGGAAGAAAATTCAACACTCAAATATCGT
AACTTTGCGTGAAGTATTTACCACTAAAGCATTTGCTGAGCCCTCTCTTGTGTTTGCACATGATTTCCAT
GCTGGAGGAGAAACTATGATGAGCAGACACTTTAATGACCCTAATGCTGATGCCTACTTCACCAAGAGAA
AGTGGGGTCAGCACGAGGGACCATTGCCCAGGCAGCATGCTGGATTATTGCCAGAATCTCTTATTTGGGC
ATATATTGTCCAACTAAGTTCTGCATTGCGTACCATTCATACAGCAGGTTTGGCATGTCGAGTTATGGAT
CCAACAAAGATTCTGATAACTGGCAAAACAAGGTTGCGAGTAAATTGTGTTGGAGTTTTTGATGTTTTAA
CATTTGATAACAGTCAAAATAATAATCCATTGGCATTAATGGCCCAGTACCAGCAAGCAGATCTGATATC
ATTAGGAAAAGTTGTGTTGGCTTTGGCTTGCAACTCTTTGGCAGGAATTCAGCGAGAGAATTTACAGAAA
GCCATGGAACTGGTGACAATCAACTATTCCTCTGACCTGAAGAATCTGATTTTGTATTTGTTGACTGACC
AAAACAGGATGCGAAGTGTAAATGACATCATGCCCATGATTGGTGCTCGATTTTATACTCAATTGGATGC
TGCTCAAATGAGAAATGATGTCATAGAGGAAGACCTTGCAAAGGAGGTTCAAAATGGAAGACTGTTTAGG
CTCCTAGCAAAATTGGGAACAATCAATGAGAGGCCGGAGTTTCAGAAGGATCCCACTTGGTCAGAGACTG
GAGACCGTTATCTGTTGAAACTCTTTAGGGATCATCTTTTTCATCAGGTGACAGAAGCAGGTGCTCCCTG
GATTGACCTCAGTCATATAATTTCTTGTCTTAACAAGCTAGATGCTGGTGTGCCAGAAAAAATAAGCCTG
ATTTCCAGAGATGAGAAGAGTGTACTTGTGGTGACCTACAGTGACTTAAAGCGCTGCTTTGAAAATACTT
TTCAAGAACTGATTGCAGCTGCAAATGGTCAGTTGTAGGCGGCCGCACTCGAGCACCACCACCACCACCA
CTGAGATCCGGCTGCTAACAAAGCCCGAAAGGAAGCTGAGTTGGCTGCTGCCACCGCTGAGCAATAACTA
GCATAACCCCTTGGGGCCTCTAAACGGGTCTTGAGGGGTTTTTTGCTGAAAGGAGGAACTATATCCGGAT
ATCCACAGGACGGGTGTGGTCGCCATGATCGCGTAGTCGATAGTGGCTCCAAGTAGCGAAGCGAGCAGGA
CTGGGCGGCGGCCAAAGCGGTCGGACAGTGCTCCGAGAACGGGTGCGCATAGAAATTGCATCAACGCATA
TAGCGCTAGCAGCACGCCATAGTGACTGGCGATGCTGTCGGAATGGACGATATCCCGCAAGAGGCCCGGC
AGTACCGGCATAACCAAG
Features (pLannotate 1.2.2; 16 found; start..end, strand, type, name):
      4..819     -  CDS            KanR: aminoglycoside phosphotransferase; aph(3')-Ia; confers resistance to kanamycin in bacteria or G418 (Geneticin®) in eukaryotes
    941..1529    +  rep_origin     ori: high-copy-number ColE1/pMB1/pBR322/pUC origin of replication
   1715..1857    -  misc_feature   bom: basis of mobility region from pBR322
   1959..2150    -  CDS            rop: Rop protein, which maintains plasmids at low copy number; rop
   2167..2547    +  CDS            YPB1_ECOLX: Protein predicted: Swiss-Prot protein existence level 4. From Escherichia coli.
   2789..3689    -  CDS            TcR (fragment): tetracycline efflux protein; tet; confers resistance to tetracycline
   3711..3729    +  promoter       T7 promoter: promoter for bacteriophage T7 RNA polymerase
   3761..3783    +  RBS            RBS: efficient ribosome binding site from bacteriophage T7 gene 10 (Olins and Rangwala, 1989)
   3796..3814    +  CDS            7xHis (fragment): 6xHis affinity tag
   3817..4917    +  CDS            MBP: maltose binding protein from E. coli; malE (mutated); This version of the gene does not encode a signal sequence, so MBP will remain in the cytosol.
   4968..4988    +  CDS            capTEV™ (fragment): composite tag for in vivo biotinylation, TEV protease cleavage, and 6xHis tagging
   5005..6189    +  CDS            Pan3 (fragment): PAN3_MOUSE - Experimental evidence at protein level: Swiss-Prot protein existence level 1. Regulatory subunit of the poly(A)-nuclease (PAN) deadenylation complex, one of two cytoplasmic mRNA deadenylases involved in general and miRNA-mediated mRNA turnover. PAN specifically shortens poly(A) tails of RNA and the activity is stimulated by poly(A)-binding protein (PABP). PAN deadenylation is followed by rapid degradation of the shortened mRNA tails by the CCR4-NOT complex. Deadenylated mRNAs are then degraded by two alternative mechanisms, namely exosome-mediated 3'-5' exonucleolytic degradation,
   6214..6231    +  CDS            9xHis (fragment): 9xHis affinity tag
   6241..6290    +  CDS            SET1 (fragment): solubility-enhancement tag derived from T7 phage gene 10B
   6298..6345    +  terminator     T7 terminator: transcription terminator for bacteriophage T7 RNA polymerase
   6371..6598    -  CDS            TcR (fragment): tetracycline efflux protein; tet; confers resistance to tetracycline
