[The description below was written by a language model from this plasmid's Addgene catalogue record and pLannotate feature annotations shown in this document.]
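Description:
pETM-41-HsPAN3_291-687_N is a 6,598 nt bacterial expression plasmid for producing a fragment of human PAN3 (residues 291–687) in E. coli. The catalogue lists the backbone as unknown, although the name points to the pETM-41 series, and the annotated features fit a pET-style, pBR322-derived vector. It carries a ColE1/pMB1-type origin together with the bom mobility region and the rop gene. Rop keeps copy number low, which agrees with the "low copy" designation in the record. Selection is by kanamycin through an aph(3')-Ia aminoglycoside phosphotransferase gene. Two tetracycline efflux gene fragments flank the expression cassette; these appear to be non-functional remnants of the parental backbone.

The expression cassette is driven by a T7 promoter with the phage T7 gene 10 ribosome binding site, so transcription requires a host that supplies T7 RNA polymerase. It ends at a T7 terminator. No lac operator or lacI gene was annotated. The open reading frame begins with an N-terminal His tag, followed by a signal-sequence-free maltose binding protein that remains cytosolic and typically aids solubility and affinity purification. A short match consistent with a TEV protease cleavage site comes next, and then the PAN3 fragment. The annotation tool matched the insert to the mouse orthologue, but the record states that the ORF is human and derived from an NCBI cDNA entry. A His-tag-like segment and a small SET1-like match lie downstream of the insert, and the table does not show whether they are translated.

PAN3 is the regulatory subunit of the PAN2–PAN3 poly(A) nuclease complex involved in cytoplasmic mRNA deadenylation. The construct therefore suits recombinant production of this region, although the record states no use beyond bacterial expression. The depositor sequence may be theoretical.
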