Addgene plasmid #147013: pETM-41-HsPAN3_291-687_N
Purpose: Bacterial Expression of HsPAN3_291-687
Depositing lab: Elisa Izaurralde. Depositing organization: Max Planck Institute for Developmental Biology.
Backbone
  Vector backbone: Unknown
  Vector type: Bacterial Expression
Growth in bacteria
  Bacterial resistance: Kanamycin, 50 μg/mL
  Growth temperature: 37°C
  Growth strain: DH5alpha
  Copy number: Low Copy
Gene/Insert
  Gene/Insert name: HsPAN3_291-687
  Species: H. sapiens (human)
  Entrez Gene: PAN3 (a.k.a. RP11-179F17.3)
  Cloning method: Unknown
Terms and licenses: Academic/Nonprofit Terms; Industry Terms: Not Available to Industry
Depositor comments: ORF exrtacted from NCBI:BC128180.1 Plasmids from this collection were made available to the research community and donated after the lab closed. Please note that the sequence provided by the depositing laboratory may be theoretical/predicted or based on Sanger sequencing results. There may be discrepancies between sequencing results obtained by Addgene and the depositor sequence. If an Addgene verified sequence is not available, please contact before placing your order to request that our lab fully sequence the plasmid.
How to cite: pETM-41-HsPAN3_291-687_N was a gift from Elisa Izaurralde (Addgene plasmid # 147013 ; http://n2t.net/addgene:147013 ; RRID:Addgene_147013)
